Addgene plasmid #191634: pXD71Cas10.1-Pct5.1-crRNA(dadR)
Purpose: E. coli - Eggerthella lenta shuttle plasmid (KanR), cumate-inducible promoter Pct5.1-crRNA(dadR-targeting spacer)
Depositing lab: Emily Balskus. Depositing organization: Harvard University. Publication: Genetic manipulation of the human gut bacterium Eggerthella lenta reveals a widespread family of transcriptional regulators. Dong X, Guthrie BGH, Alexander M, Noecker C, Ramirez L, Glasser NR, Turnbaugh PJ, Balskus EP. Nat Commun. 2022 Dec 9;13(1):7624. doi: 10.1038/s41467-022-33576-3. PubMed 36494336.
Backbone
  Vector backbone: pXD69m2
  Vector type: Bacterial Expression, CRISPR
Growth in bacteria
  Bacterial resistance: Ampicillin and Kanamycin, 100 & 50 μg/mL
  Growth temperature: 37°C
  Growth strain: DH5alpha
  Copy number: High Copy
Gene/Insert
  Gene/Insert name: CymR
  Species: Pseudomonas putida F1
  GenBank ID: AAB62296.1
Terms and licenses: Academic/Nonprofit Terms; Industry Terms: Not Available to Industry
How to cite: pXD71Cas10.1-Pct5.1-crRNA(dadR) was a gift from Emily Balskus (Addgene plasmid # 191634 ; http://n2t.net/addgene:191634 ; RRID:Addgene_191634)
