[The description below was written by a language model from this plasmid's Addgene catalogue record and pLannotate feature annotations shown in this document.]
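Description:
pXD71Cas10.1-Pct5.1-crRNA(dadR) is a 7.4 kb E. coli–Eggerthella lenta shuttle plasmid built on the pXD69m2 backbone and classed as a bacterial expression/CRISPR vector. In E. coli it replicates from a high-copy ColE1/pUC-type origin and carries two resistance genes: a β-lactamase (AmpR) with its own bla promoter and an aphA-3 aminoglycoside phosphotransferase (KanR), the latter being the marker highlighted in the record for the shuttle function. A short fragment resembling the streptothricin acetyltransferase gene satA lies just upstream of KanR and is probably a remnant carried along with the kanamycin cassette. The first roughly 2.7 kb of the sequence has no annotated features. This region may contain the replicon that supports maintenance in E. lenta, but the record does not identify it.

The payload is a cumate-inducible CRISPR RNA cassette. The listed insert, CymR from Pseudomonas putida F1, is the cumate repressor. It binds the two CuO operator copies annotated on the opposite strand, which belong to the Pct5.1 promoter described in the record. Without cumate, CymR occupies the operators and blocks transcription. Adding cumate releases it, allowing expression of a crRNA carrying a spacer that targets dadR. The T7Te terminator downstream of the operators on the same strand presumably ends this transcript, and an rrnB T1 terminator provides further insulation elsewhere. The crRNA itself is not annotated, and no Cas gene appears in the feature table. The "Cas10" in the name suggests a type III CRISPR system, possibly one supplied by the host, though the record does not say so. The plasmid is intended for inducible, crRNA-guided targeting of dadR as part of genetic manipulation of the human gut bacterium E. lenta.
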