Features (pLannotate 1.2.2; 11 found; start..end, strand, type, name):
   2702..2917    +  CDS            satA (fragment): STA_BACSU - Also known as yyaR. Experimental evidence at protein level: Swiss-Prot protein existence level 1. Involved in resistance to streptothricin, a broad-spectrum antibiotic produced by streptomycetes. Detoxifies streptothricin via acetylation of the beta amino group of the first beta-lysyl moiety of streptothricin. From Bacillus subtilis (strain 168).
   3013..3807    +  CDS            KanR: aminoglycoside phosphotransferase; aphA-3; confers resistance to kanamycin
   3930..3957    -  terminator     T7Te terminator: phage T7 early transcription terminator
   4090..4117    -  protein_bind   CuO: CymR-binding P2 operator sequence from the p-cmt operon of Pseudomonas putida (Mullick et al., 2006) CymR
   4132..4159    -  protein_bind   CuO: CymR-binding P2 operator sequence from the p-cmt operon of Pseudomonas putida (Mullick et al., 2006) CymR
   4497..5108    +  CDS            CymR: cumate repressor (Mullick et al., 2006); cymR from Pseudomonas putida
   5111..5130    -  misc_feature   BioBrick prefix: BioBrick prefix for parts that start with "ATG"
   5373..5477    +  promoter       AmpR promoter: bla
   5478..6338    +  CDS            AmpR: β-lactamase; bla; confers resistance to ampicillin, carbenicillin, and related antibiotics
   6509..7097    +  rep_origin     ori: high-copy-number ColE1/pMB1/pBR322/pUC origin of replication
   7278..7349    -  terminator     rrnB T1 terminator: transcription terminator T1 from the E. coli rrnB gene
>Addgene plasmid #191634 | pXD71Cas10.1-Pct5.1-crRNA(dadR) | addgene full sequence | sequence record 375962 | Addgene NGS Result
TTCGAGACAAGGAGATTATAGCATGGCGGCAAACGCTGGCGAGACGAAGGTGAAGCTCTGGGAGGGCATC
TGCTACCCAGAGAACATGCGCGATGACTGGCAGGACGAGATAGACGACATTCTTCAAGTGCCTTTCGCTT
ATGCGGTTCACGACATAGACCATGACCAGAAGAGCAAGCAGCGCAAGACGCATGCGCACGTCATTGTTGT
CTGGGGCGGCAACACGACACGCAAGGCAATCATCAACGTCTTGAACCGATTGAGCGCGGACGGCAAGAAG
TGCTGTTCGTCAGCCGAGCCAATCAACAACATCAGGCATGCGTATGACTATCTGATTCACGACACGGCTT
CCTGTCGCAAGAAGGGCAAGGAGCTGTATCCGGTCGAAGCACGCATCGAGGGAAACAACTTCGACATTGG
TCAGCTCGAACAGCTCTCGACTAAGGACAAGCAGGACATGCTCTTCGAGTTGGTCGGCTTCATCATGTGC
GAGAGGTTCGAGACCATCAACGATTTCACGGCTGCGGCGCTGAGGGAGTTTCCCGAGCAGTACCGCGAAA
TCATCGTGGGGTACAACTCGATTCTCGAGCGCTATTGTCGCGGGAACTATCTGAACGCCGAACGTAAGCG
CAAGTGCGTGGAACAGTCAGGTGCCAAAGAGTAGTCGGGTCAATGCAGCAATGCGTGACTACGGGGCGGC
GTGGTCTGCGCTCGCGCAGATCTAAGCCGACTCGTTCACGGATTGCGGAATTGACGCGACGGCCAACCGA
ATAGACCAGACTTGATTAAGGGTCGATGGACGCTCTGCTCCATCGACCCTTTCCTTGCCCGTGTCTCGAC
TGGATGAGACCTGCAGAATCGGGCGGCTCATTATTTTTCGCTAACTACGTCCGAAAAATAATGTGTCCGA
AAAATAATGTGACAAATGACAAATGACAAATGACCACAGGGGGGCCACTACGACGGCCCCCCTAATAGTG
CCGTGTGCCGTGTGCCGAACCGCAGGTAGATTGAGGGGTGGTTCGGAGGGGCGAAGTCCCTCCGTTCGGC
GCTCGCGCCGATGGCCCGAGGGCCGTGAGCGAAGCCGCGAACGGGCAAGGGCTGGGGGGTCTCGGGGGGA
ACGCCCGAGCGGGTGCAGGGCTGGCCCTGCCACGTCCTTAGCGTAGCTAAGGTCTAACGTGCTAGACTTT
AGTCGATTAAGTCTGTACGGTTCGGAGGTTTCCATGGCTCACATCGCGAAATACAAGGCTCCATCGGTCG
GGCACATGCTTGCCCACTACCGCCGCGACCGCAGCAGCCTGGAGCGCGACAACATCGACCCCGAGCGCAT
CAAGAACGACTTGGTGGTCGGCCACTACACGAACAAGGACGGCAAGCTCGTTGTGGGGCGCGTGGAGCCG
CGCGATGGCGAGCCGAACTGGGGCACGGTGGAGAGCCGCATCGAGCGCGTGAACGAGGCCCAGAAGGCCG
CAGGGAAGCGTGCCACGCGCAAGGATGCGGTCGTTATGGCTGACGTTGTTGTGACGCTTCCCGACAATGT
GCGCAAGGGCGATGAGGACAGGTTCTTCCGTCTCACGTACTGGTACCTGTCGAAGAAGTTCGGCATCGAG
AACATGATGGGCGGGTACGTCCACAAGGACGAGGTGTTGAAGGATGGCACGCCCGCCCGCGACCACATGC
ACGTGCCGTTCACGCCCATCCTAGATGGACGGTTCAACTACAAGCAGATGTGCCCCCGCAGCTTCTACCG
GAGCATGCACAAGGAGCTTGGGGATTACCTAGAGGGGCGCATGGGCTACCGCCCTGCAATCGAGCTTGAC
GAGGAGACGCGGGCGCAGCGTGTATACACGGACAAGTCCGTGGATATCGACAAGGTACGCTGTGCGGTCG
ATAAGGCCGTGGTTGAACCTGCGAAGGACGAAGCGGCGCGAATCGTCGCGGCGGCTAGGGAAGAAGCCGC
CGCTTTACTGAATGATGCCGAAACGCGTAAGGCAGAGCTTGTTACCGAGATTGCCGACAAGGAGGGTGAC
CTTGCCGAGCTTGACAGCCAGCTCGAGGACGTGAAGCTCGATATCGAAGATGAGCAAGACCGATTGGAGT
GTCTTCGGCAACGAGCGGACGGAGTTGCGCGAGACATTGGAGAGCTTCAACCCATCGCTACCGAGGTTCG
GGGCTGGGAAGCTGCGGGAAAAGCTGAGCGCGGCGCAATCCTCGATAACATCGTTGTTAAGTGCGATGGA
CTCGCGAGCCGCATCAGAGCAGGAGTTGCGGGAATGCGAATCAAAGTGGAAGAGCTTAGAAGTCGAATAT
CGCGCCCGCTCGAATATCTGATGCGCAGGGAACAGCCAAGGCAACAGAGCCTTAATGACGTGCTGCGCGA
TGCGCAGCGGGCGGCGGATGCGTGGAACCGCGACCACGCTGCACCGCAGAGGACGTATCGCGGGCGGGCT
AGATGATGTGTTATAGTAGTACCTGTAATACACGACAAGGAGGTGCGACGCGAAAAAACCCCGCTGAAGC
GGGGTTTTTTGCGGAGCTTCGCTTCCACGATGCGCATGATTCGGAGGCCCCGGCGATCGCCGGGGCCTCC
GTGCGTTGTGTGTCGATTTGGGATGCAGCCAGATGGGCTTCCTCGGCGCGAACCGGCCGAGATTTCCGAA
TGCAGACGGTCTCGCTTGGACGATGCGCTTTCGAATAATCCCGGCGGAGCGGGCATTCCAGTCTTCTTAT
CAATATATCTATAGAATGGGCAAAGCATAAAAACTTGCATGGACTAATGCTTGAAACCCAGGACAATAAC
CTTATAGCTTGTAAATTCTATCATAATTGTGGTTTCAAAATCGGCTCCGTCGATACTATGTTATACGCCA
ACTTTGAAAACAACTTTGAAAAAGCTGTTTTCTGGTATTTAAGGTTTTAGAATGCAAGGAACAGTGAATT
GGAGTTCGTCTTGTTATAATTAGCTTCTTGGGGTATCTTTAAATACTGTAGAAAAGAGGAAGGAAATAAT
AAATGGCTAAAATGAGAATATCACCGGAATTGAAAAAACTGATCGAAAAATACCGCTGCGTAAAAGATAC
GGAAGGAATGTCTCCTGCTAAGGTATATAAGCTGGTGGGAGAAAATGAAAACCTATATTTAAAAATGACG
GACAGCCGGTATAAAGGGACCACCTATGATGTGGAACGGGAAAAGGACATGATGCTATGGCTGGAAGGAA
AGCTGCCTGTTCCAAAGGTCCTGCACTTTGAACGGCATGATGGCTGGAGCAATCTGCTCATGAGTGAGGC
CGATGGCGTCCTTTGCTCGGAAGAGTATGAAGATGAACAAAGCCCTGAAAAGATTATCGAGCTGTATGCG
GAGTGCATCAGGCTCTTTCACTCCATCGACATATCGGATTGTCCCTATACGAATAGCTTAGACAGCCGCT
TAGCCGAATTGGATTACTTACTGAATAACGATCTGGCCGATGTGGATTGCGAAAACTGGGAAGAAGACAC
TCCATTTAAAGATCCGCGCGAGCTGTATGATTTTTTAAAGACGGAAAAGCCCGAAGAGGAACTTGTCTTT
TCCCACGGCGACCTGGGAGACAGCAACATCTTTGTGAAAGATGGCAAAGTAAGTGGCTTTATTGATCTTG
GGAGAAGCGGCAGGGCGGACAAGTGGTATGACATTGCCTTCTGCGTCCGGTCGATCAGGGAGGATATCGG
GGAAGAACAGTATGTCGAGCTATTTTTTGACTTACTGGGGATCAAGCCTGATTGGGAGAAAATAAAATAT
TATATTTTACTGGATGAATTGTTTTAGATCGTTAAGGGATCAACTTTGGGAGAGAGTTCAAAATTGATCC
TTTTTTTATAACAGGAATTAAATAATAAAAAAGCCGGATTAATAATCTGGCTTTTTATATTCTCTCTCTA
GTATATAAACGCAGAAAGGCCCACCCGAAGGTGAGCCAGTGTGAGTCGACTAGTATTTCAACCCGCACTC
CCCATGCGGGGAGTGACCGCTCACCCGCTCGCGCCGCACGATGACGGAGACATTTCAACCCGCACTCCCC
ATGCGGGGAGTGACATTAGTTAATCATAATACAAACAGACCAGATTGTCTGTTTGTTGGCCGCAACACTC
GTACAAACAGACCAGATTGTCTGTTTGTTACTACATTTATTGTACAACACGAGCCCATTTTTGTCAAATA
AAATTTAAATTATATCAACGTTAATAAGACGTTGTCAATAAAATTATTTTGACAAAATAGAATAGTAATA
CAGGATCCGAATCGTTTCAGTTGCCTAAATAATAAAAAAGCCGGATTAATAATCAAATAACCGTTCCTTC
AATGTTTTTTTTAGAAAATTTAGTTATAATATTAGATATGATACTTTTAAATATCTAATTCAAGCTTCAA
AAAACACCAACTTAGTTCGGTGGATAAACAAAGGAGTGGTTATTATTCAAATTGCAGATCAAGCTTTAGT
AAAAAAAATGGTGATCATGAGTCCAAAGAGAAGAACACAGGCAGAGCGCGCAATGGAGACCCAGGGCAAG
TTGATTGCAGCGGCCCTGGGGGTTTTACGGGAAAAAGGTTACGCGGGATTCCGGATCGCAGATGTGCCCG
GTGCTGCTGGTGTCTCCAGAGGAGCGCAGAGCCATCATTTCCCGACAAAGCTTGAGCTTCTGCTTGCCAC
TTTTGAATGGCTTTACGAACAGATCACCGAACGCAGTCGGGCTCGATTAGCGAAATTGAAGCCAGAGGAT
GACGTCATCCAGCAAATGCTGGACGACGCCGCCGAATTTTTCCTCGACGATGACTTCTCTATCAGCCTTG
ATTTGATTGTGGCTGCCGACCGGGACCCAGCGTTACGCGAGGGTATTCAGCGCACGGTAGAGAGGAATCG
GTTTGTCGTCGAGGATATGTGGCTTGGTGTTCTGGTGAGCCGTGGTCTTTCGCGTGATGATGCAGAAGAT
ATCCTTTGGTTGATATTCAATTCGGTGCGTGGGCTTGCTGTTCGTAGCCTATGGCAGAAGGACAAAGAAC
GCTTTGAGCGTGTCAGGAACTCGACACTCGAAATTGCGCGAGAGCGGTACGCGAAATTCAAGCGCTAGAT
CTAGAAGCGGCCGCGAATTCAGAATAGTAATACAGGATCCGAATCGTTTCAGTTGCCGCCGGATTAATAA
TCAAATAACCGTTCCTAAAAAATGCCCTCTTGGGTTATCAAGAGGGTCATTATATTTCGCAAAAAACCCC
GCTTCGGCGGGGTTTTTTCGCCTTGAAGACGAAAGGGCCTCGTGATACGCCTATTTTTATAGGTTAATGT
CATGATAATAATGGTTTCTTAGACGTCAGGTGGCACTTTTCGGGGAAATGTGCGCGGAACCCCTATTTGT
TTATTTTTCTAAATACATTCAAATATGTATCCGCTCATGAGACAATAACCCTGATAAATGCTTCAATAAT
ATTGAAAAAGGAAGAGTATGAGTATTCAACATTTCCGTGTCGCCCTTATTCCCTTTTTTGCGGCATTTTG
CCTTCCTGTTTTTGCTCACCCAGAAACGCTGGTGAAAGTAAAAGATGCTGAAGATCAGTTGGGTGCACGA
GTGGGTTACATCGAACTGGATCTCAACAGCGGTAAGATCCTTGAGAGTTTTCGCCCCGAAGAACGTTTTC
CAATGATGAGCACTTTTAAAGTTCTGCTATGTGGCGCGGTATTATCCCGTGTTGACGCCGGGCAAGAGCA
ACTCGGTCGCCGCATACACTATTCTCAGAATGACTTGGTTGAGTACTCACCAGTCACAGAAAAGCATCTT
ACGGATGGCATGACAGTAAGAGAATTATGCAGTGCTGCCATAACCATGAGTGATAACACTGCGGCCAACT
TACTTCTGACAACGATCGGAGGACCGAAGGAGCTAACCGCTTTTTTGCACAACATGGGGGATCATGTAAC
TCGCCTTGATCGTTGGGAACCGGAGCTGAATGAAGCCATACCAAACGACGAGCGTGACACCACGATGCCT
GCAGCAATGGCAACAACGTTGCGCAAACTATTAACTGGCGAACTACTTACTCTAGCTTCCCGGCAACAAT
TAATAGACTGGATGGAGGCGGATAAAGTTGCAGGACCACTTCTGCGCTCGGCCCTTCCGGCTGGCTGGTT
TATTGCTGATAAATCTGGAGCCGGTGAGCGTGGGTCTCGCGGTATCATTGCAGCACTGGGGCCAGATGGT
AAGCCCTCCCGTATCGTAGTTATCTACACGACGGGGAGTCAGGCAACTATGGATGAACGAAATAGACAGA
TCGCTGAGATAGGTGCCTCACTGATTAAGCATTGGTAACTGTCAGACCAAGTTTACTCATATATACTTTA
GATTGATTTAAAACTTCATTTTTAATTTAAAAGGATCTAGGTGAAGATCCTTTTTGATAATCTCATGACC
AAAATCCCTTAACGTGAGTTTTCGTTCCACTGAGCGTCAGACCCCGTAGAAAAGATCAAAGGATCTTCTT
GAGATCCTTTTTTTCTGCGCGTAATCTGCTGCTTGCAAACAAAAAAACCACCGCTACCAGCGGTGGTTTG
TTTGCCGGATCAAGAGCTACCAACTCTTTTTCCGAAGGTAACTGGCTTCAGCAGAGCGCAGATACCAAAT
ACTGTCCTTCTAGTGTAGCCGTAGTTAGGCCACCACTTCAAGAACTCTGTAGCACCGCCTACATACCTCG
CTCTGCTAATCCTGTTACCAGTGGCTGCTGCCAGTGGCGATAAGTCGTGTCTTACCGGGTTGGACTCAAG
ACGATAGTTACCGGATAAGGCGCAGCGGTCGGGCTGAACGGGGGGTTCGTGCACACAGCCCAGCTTGGAG
CGAACGACCTACACCGAACTGAGATACCTACAGCGTGAGCTATGAGAAAGCGCCACGCTTCCCGAAGGGA
GAAAGGCGGACAGGTATCCGGTAAGCGGCAGGGTCGGAACAGGAGAGCGCACGAGGGAGCTTCCAGGGGG
AAACGCCTGGTATCTTTATAGTCCTGTCGGGTTTCGCCACCTCTGACTTGAGCGTCGATTTTTGTGATGC
TCGTCAGGGGGGCGGAGCCTATGGAAAAACGCCAGCAACGCGGCCCGAGATGCGCCGCGTGCGGCTGCTG
GAGATGGCGGACGCGATGGATATGTTCTGCCAAGGGTTGGTTTGCGCATTCACAGTTCTCCGCAAGAATT
GATTGGCTCCAATTCTTGGAGTGGTGAATCCGTTAGCGAGGTGCCGCCGGCATGAGCTCCTCTAGTAGAG
AGCGTTCACCGACAAACAACAGATAAAACGAAAGGCCCAGTCTTTCGACTGAGCCTTTCGTTTTATTTGA
AAAAGAAAAGCCCCAGCAAGCTTGGCGGCAGCAGGGGCA
